Addgene plasmid #196090: CAGGS-EGFP-NLS-3XFLAG-V5
Purpose: Expresses gfp in mammalian cells. Contains a c-terminal 3xFlag tag and a c-terminal V5 tag
Depositing lab: Mauro Calabrese. Depositing organization: University of North Carolina at Chapel Hill. Publication: SAFB associates with nascent RNAs and can promote gene expression in mouse embryonic stem cells. Cherney R, Eberhard Q, Giri G, Mills C, Porrello A, Zhang Z, White D, Trotman JB, Herring L, Dominguez D, Calabrese M. RNA. 2023 Jul 19:rna.079569.122. doi: 10.1261/rna.079569.122. PubMed 37468167.
Backbone
  Vector backbone: Addgene Plasmid #196383
  Backbone manufacturer: Genewiz
  Backbone size w/o insert (bp): 8794
  Total vector size (bp): 9515
  Modifications to backbone: Insertion of eGFP cDNA in AvrII and NotI sites.
  Vector type: Mammalian Expression, Bacterial Expression
  Selectable markers: Hygromycin
Growth in bacteria
  Bacterial resistance: Ampicillin, 100 μg/mL
  Growth temperature: 37°C
  Growth strain: DH5alpha
  Copy number: Unknown
Gene/Insert
  Gene/Insert name: GFP
  Species: M. musculus (mouse)
  Insert size (bp): 721
  Promoter: CAGGs
  Tag / fusion protein: C-terminal 3xFLAG (C terminal on backbone); C-terminal V5 (C terminal on backbone)
  Cloning method: Restriction Enzyme; 5′ cloning site AvrII (not destroyed); 3′ cloning site NotI (not destroyed)
  Sequencing primers: 5′ ggctctagagcctctgctaa
Resource information
  A portion of this plasmid was derived from a plasmid made by: Azenta (Genewiz)
Terms and licenses: Academic/Nonprofit Terms; Industry Terms: Not Available to Industry
How to cite: CAGGS-EGFP-NLS-3XFLAG-V5 was a gift from Mauro Calabrese (Addgene plasmid # 196090 ; http://n2t.net/addgene:196090 ; RRID:Addgene_196090)
