[The description below was written by a language model from this plasmid's Addgene catalogue record and pLannotate feature annotations shown in this document.]
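Description:
CAGGS-EGFP-NLS-3XFLAG-V5 is a 9.5 kb mammalian expression plasmid that produces a tagged EGFP under the strong, constitutive CAGGS promoter. It was built by inserting an EGFP cDNA of about 720 bp between the AvrII and NotI sites of a synthesized parental vector, and both sites were retained. The annotated promoter has the usual three parts: the human CMV immediate-early enhancer, the chicken β-actin promoter and a chimeric chicken β-actin/rabbit β-globin intron. The EGFP coding sequence follows. Downstream of it, supplied by the backbone, are a 3xFLAG epitope and a V5 tag, which is annotated as a near-complete fragment. A bovine growth hormone polyadenylation signal closes the unit. The name indicates a nuclear localization signal, but the feature table does not annotate one; the short unannotated gap between EGFP and 3xFLAG may hold it. The catalogue lists the insert species as mouse, whereas EGFP derives from Aequorea victoria.

A second cassette provides selection in mammalian cells. An EF-1α core promoter joined to a truncated HTLV-1 5′ LTR segment drives hygromycin B phosphotransferase, followed by an SV40 poly(A) signal. In E. coli the plasmid is maintained through a high-copy ColE1/pUC-type origin and ampicillin resistance. An f1 origin and remnants of lac cloning-vector sequence are also present. Two stretches flanking the expression and selection cassettes are annotated as fragments of the phage lambda portal gene, and the record does not explain their function.

The record states only that the plasmid expresses GFP in mammalian cells. Given its shared tag set, it could plausibly serve as a control for FLAG- or V5-based detection or pulldown experiments. The associated study concerns SAFB and nascent RNA in mouse embryonic stem cells.
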