Features (pLannotate 1.2.2; 24 found; start..end, strand, type, name):
      1..105     -  promoter       AmpR promoter: bla
    158..586     -  rep_origin     f1 ori (sequence partly withheld): f1 bacteriophage origin of replication; arrow indicates direction of (+) strand synthesis
    591..746     -  CDS            lacZα (fragment): LacZα fragment of β-galactosidase; lacZ fragment
    748..867     +  CDS            B (fragment): PORTL_LAMBD - Experimental evidence at protein level: Swiss-Prot protein existence level 1. Forms the portal vertex of the capsid (PubMed:6228056, PubMed:6232391). This portal plays critical roles in head assembly, genome packaging, neck/tail attachment, and genome ejection (Probable). The portal protein multimerizes as a single ring-shaped homododecamer arranged around a central channel (PubMed:6232391). Binds to the terminase subunits to form the packaging machine (PubMed:7799432). From Escherichia phage lambda (Bacteriophage lambda).
   1444..1747    +  enhancer       CMV enhancer: human cytomegalovirus immediate early enhancer
   1749..2026    +  promoter       chicken β-actin promoter: No description available
   2027..3043    +  intron         chimeric intron: chimera between introns from chicken β-actin and rabbit β-globin
   3104..3820    +  CDS            EGFP: EGFP is a basic (constitutively fluorescent) green fluorescent protein published in 1996, derived from Aequorea victoria. It is reported to be a rapidly-maturing weak dimer with moderate acid sensitivity.
   3860..3922    +  CDS            3xFLAG: three tandem FLAG® epitope tags, followed by an enterokinase cleavage site
   3941..3981    +  CDS            V5 tag (fragment): epitope tag from simian virus 5
   4012..4236    +  polyA_signal   bGH poly(A) signal: bovine growth hormone polyadenylation signal
   4364..4454    +  promoter       cat promoter: promoter of the E. coli cat gene encoding chloramphenicol acetyltransferase
   4502..4713    +  promoter       EF-1α core promoter: core promoter for human elongation factor EF-1α
   4726..4994    +  LTR            5' LTR (truncated): truncated 5' long terminal repeat (LTR) from human T-cell leukemia virus (HTLV) type 1
   5031..6056    +  CDS            HygR: hygromycin B phosphotransferase confers resistance to hygromycin
   6085..6206    +  polyA_signal   SV40 poly(A) signal: SV40 polyadenylation signal
   6224..6316    +  ncRNA          G-CSF SLDE: Accession: RF00183 - G-CSF factor stem-loop destabilising element (SLDE)
   7013..7480    +  CDS            B (fragment): PORTL_LAMBD - Experimental evidence at protein level: Swiss-Prot protein existence level 1. Forms the portal vertex of the capsid (PubMed:6228056, PubMed:6232391). This portal plays critical roles in head assembly, genome packaging, neck/tail attachment, and genome ejection (Probable). The portal protein multimerizes as a single ring-shaped homododecamer arranged around a central channel (PubMed:6232391). Binds to the terminase subunits to form the packaging machine (PubMed:7799432). From Escherichia phage lambda (Bacteriophage lambda).
   7518..7534    -  protein_bind   lac operator: The lac repressor binds to the lac operator to inhibit transcription in E. coli. This inhibition can be relieved by adding lactose or isopropyl-β-D-thiogalactopyranoside (IPTG). lac repressor encoded by lacI
   7542..7572    -  promoter       lac promoter: promoter for the E. coli lac operon
   7587..7608    -  protein_bind   CAP binding site: CAP binding activates transcription in the presence of cAMP. E. coli catabolite activator protein
   7621..7713    -  CDS            lacI (fragment): lac repressor; lacI; The lac repressor binds to the lac operator to inhibit transcription in E. coli. This inhibition can be relieved by adding lactose or isopropyl-β-D-thiogalactopyranoside (IPTG).
   7896..8484    -  rep_origin     ori: high-copy-number ColE1/pMB1/pBR322/pUC origin of replication
   8655..9515    -  CDS            AmpR: β-lactamase; bla; confers resistance to ampicillin, carbenicillin, and related antibiotics
>Addgene plasmid #196090 | CAGGS-EGFP-NLS-3XFLAG-V5 | addgene full sequence | sequence record 384636 | Addgene NGS Result
ACTCTTCCTTTTTCAATATTATTGAAGCATTTATCAGGGTTATTGTCTCATGAGCGGATACATATTTGAA
TGTATTTAGAAAAATAAACAAATAGGGGTTCCGCGCACATTTCCCCGAAAAGTGCCACCTAAATTGTAAG
CGTTAATATTTTGTTAAAATTCGCGTTAAATTTTTGTTAAATCAGCTCATTTTTTAACCAATAGGCCGAA
ATCGGCAAAATCCCTTATAAATCAAAAGAATAGACCGAGATAGGGT
[37 nt withheld, positions 257-293]
AAAGAACGTGGACTCCAACGTCAAAGG
[49 nt withheld, positions 321-369]
T
[91 nt withheld, positions 371-461]
G
[124 nt withheld, positions 463-586]
CCCATTCGCCATTCAGGCTGCGCAACTGTTGGGAAGGGCGATCGGTGCGGGCCTCTTCGCTATTACGCCA
GCTGGCGAAAGGGGGATGTGCTGCAAGGCGATTAAGTTGGGTAACGCCAGGGTTTTCCCAGTCACGACGT
TGTAAAACGACGGCCAGTGAGCGCGCCTCGTTCATTCACGTTTTTGAACCCGTGGAGGACGGGCAGACTC
GCGGTGCAAATGTGTTTTACAGCGTGATGGAGCAGATGAAGATGCTCGACACGCTGCAGAACACGCAGCT
AGATTAACCCTAGAAAGATAATCATATTGTGACGTACGTTAAAGATAATCATGTGTAAAATTGACGCATG
TGTTTTATCGGTCTGTATATCGAGGTTTATTTATTAATTTGAATAGATATTAAGTTTTATTATATTTACA
CTTACATACTAATAATAAATTCAACAAACAATTTATTTATGTTTATTTATTTATTAAAAAAAACAAAAAC
TCAAAATTTCTTCTATAAAGTAACAAAACTTTTATGAGGGACAGCCCCCCCCCAAAGCCCCCAGGGATGT
AATTACGTCCCTCCCCCGCTAGGGGGCAGCAGCGAGCCGCCCGGGGCTCCGCTCCGGTCCGGCGCTCCCC
CCGCATCCCCGAGCCGGCAGCGTGCGGGGACAGCCCGGGCACGGGGAAGGTGGCACGGGATCGCTTTCCT
CTGAACGCTTCTCGCTGCTCTTTGAGCCTGCAGACACCTGGGGGGATACGGGGAAAAGGCCTCCACGGCC
AGACTAGTGGATCCATTGATTATTGACTAGTTATTAATAGTAATCAATTACGGGGTCATTAGTTCATAGC
CCATATATGGAGTTCCGCGTTACATAACTTACGGTAAATGGCCCGCCTGGCTGACCGCCCAACGACCCCC
GCCCATTGACGTCAATAATGACGTATGTTCCCATAGTAACGCCAATAGGGACTTTCCATTGACGTCAATG
GGTGGAGTATTTACGGTAAACTGCCCACTTGGCAGTACATCAAGTGTATCATATGCCAAGTACGCCCCCT
ATTGACGTCAATGACGGTAAATGGCCCGCCTGGCATTATGCCCAGTACATGACCTTATGGGACTTTCCTA
CTTGGCAGTACATCTACGTATTAGTCATCGCTATTACCATGGTCGAGGTGAGCCCCACGTTCTGCTTCAC
TCTCCCCATCTCCCCCCCCTCCCCACCCCCAATTTTGTATTTATTTATTTTTTAATTATTTTGTGCAGCG
ATGGGGGCGGGGGGGGGGGGGGGGCGCGCGCCRGGSGGGGSGGGGSGGGGSGRGGGGSGGGGSGGGGCGA
GGCGGAGAGGTGCGGCGGCAGCCAATCAGAGCGGCGCGCTCCGAAAGTTTCCTTTTATGGCGAGGCGGCG
GCGGCGGCGGCCCTATAAAAAGCGAAGCGCGCGGCGGGCGGGAGTCGCTGCGCGCTGCCTTCGCCCCGTG
CCCCGCTCCGCCGCCGCCTCGCGCCGCCCGCCCCGGCTCTGACTGACCGCGTTACTCCCACAGGTGAGCG
GGCGGGACGGCCCTTCTCCTCCGGGCTGTAATTAGCGCTTGGTTTAATGACGGCTTGTTTCTTTTCTGTG
GCTGCGTGAAAGCCTTGAGGGGCTCCGGGAGGGCCCTTTGTGCGGGGGGAGCGGCTCGGGGGGTGCGTGC
GTGTGTGTGTGCGTGGGGAGCGCCGCGTGCGGCTCCGCGCTGCCCGGCGGCTGTGAGCGCTGCGGGCGCG
GCGCGGGGCTTTGTGCGCTCCGCAGTGTGCGCGAGGGGAGCGCGGCCGGGGGCGGTGCCCCGCGGTGCGG
GGGGGGCTGCGAGGGGAACAAAGGCTGCGTGCGGGGTGTGTGCGTGGGGGGGTGAGCAGGGGGTGTGGGC
GCGTCGGTCGGGCTGCAACCCCCCCTGCACCCCCCTCCCCGAGTTGCTGAGCACGGCCCGGCTTCGGGTG
CGGGGCTCCGTACGGGGCGTGGCGCGGGGCTCGCCGTGCCGGGCGGGGGGTGGCGGCAGGTGGGGGTGCC
GGGCGGGGCGGGGCCGCCKCGGGCCGGGGRGGGCTCGGGGGRGGGGCGCGGCGGCCCCCGGAGCGCCGGC
GGCTGTCGAGGCGCGGCGAGCCGCAGCCATTGCCTTTTATGGTAATCGTGCGAGAGGGCGCAGGGACTTC
CTTTGTCCCAAATCTGTGCGGAGCCGAAATCTGGGAGGCGCCGCCGCACCCCCTCTAGCGGGCGCGGGGC
GAAGCGGTGCGGCGCCGGCAGGAAGGAAATGGGCGGGGAGGGCCTTCGTGCGTCGCCGCGCCGCCGTCCC
CTTCTCCCTCTCCAGCCTCGGGGCTGTCCGCGGGGGGACGGCTGCCTTCGGGGGGGACGGGGCAGGGCGG
GGTTCGGCTTCTGGCGTGTGACCGGCGGCTCTAGAGCCTCTGCTAACCATGTTCATGCCTTCTTCTTTTT
CCTACAGCTCCTGGGCAACGTGCTGGTTATTGTGCTGTCTCATCATTTTGGCAAACCTAGGGCCACCATG
GTGAGCAAGGGCGAGGAGCTGTTCACCGGGGTGGTGCCCATCCTGGTCGAGCTGGACGGCGACGTAAACG
GCCACAAGTTCAGCGTGTCCGGCGAGGGCGAGGGCGATGCCACCTACGGCAAGCTGACCCTGAAGTTCAT
CTGCACCACCGGCAAGCTGCCCGTGCCCTGGCCCACCCTCGTGACCACCCTGACCTACGGCGTGCAGTGC
TTCAGCCGCTACCCCGACCACATGAAGCAGCACGACTTCTTCAAGTCCGCCATGCCCGAAGGCTACGTCC
AGGAGCGCACCATCTTCTTCAAGGACGACGGCAACTACAAGACCCGCGCCGAGGTGAAGTTCGAGGGCGA
CACCCTGGTGAACCGCATCGAGCTGAAGGGCATCGACTTCAAGGAGGACGGCAACATCCTGGGGCACAAG
CTGGAGTACAACTACAACAGCCACAACGTCTATATCATGGCCGACAAGCAGAAGAACGGCATCAAGGTGA
ACTTCAAGATCCGCCACAACATCGAGGACGGCAGCGTGCAGCTCGCCGACCACTACCAGCAGAACACCCC
CATCGGCGACGGCCCCGTGCTGCTGCCCGACAACCACTACCTGAGCACCCAGTCCGCCCTGAGCAAAGAC
CCCAACGAGAAGCGCGATCACATGGTCCTGCTGGAGTTCGTGACCGCCGCCGGGATCACTCTCGGCATGG
ACGAGCTGTACAAGGCGGCCGCTCCCAAGAAGAAGAGGAAAGTCTCGAGCGATTACAAAGACCATGACGG
TGATTATAAAGATCATGACATCGACTACAAGGATGACGATGACAAGGGCTCGGGCTCGACCTCGGGTAAG
CCTATCCCTAACCCTCTCCTCGGTCTCGATTCTACATGAAATCTAGAGTCGACAATGCGTTTCGACTGTG
CCTTCTAGTTGCCAGCCATCTGTTGTTTGCCCCTCCCCCGTGCCTTCCTTGACCCTGGAAGGTGCCACTC
CCACTGTCCTTTCCTAATAAAATGAGGAAATTGCATCGCATTGTCTGAGTAGGTGTCATTCTATTCTGGG
GGGTGGGGTGGGGCAGGACAGCAAGGGGGAGGATTGGGAAGACAATAGCAGGCATGCTGGGGATGCGGTG
GGCTCTATGGAAACACGCGGCGACGCGTTCGACCGAATAAAACCTGTGACGGAAGATCACTTCGCAGAAT
AAATAAATCCTGGTGTCCCTGTTGATACCGGGAAGCCCTGGGCCAACTTTTGGCGAAAATGAGACGTTGA
TCGGCACGTAAGAGGTTCCAACTTTCACCATAATGAAATAAGATCACTACCGGGCGTATTTTTTGAGTTG
TCGAGATTTTCAGGAGCTAAAGATCTGGAAGCTAAGGATCTGCGATCGCTCCGGTGCCCGTCAGTGGGCA
GAGCGCACATCGCCCACAGTCCCCGAGAAGTTGGGGGGAGGGGTCGGCAATTGAACGGGTGCCTAGAGAA
GGTGGCGCGGGGTAAACTGGGAAAGTGATGTCGTGTACTGGCTCCGCCTTTTTCCCGAGGGTGGGGGAGA
ACCGTATATAAGTGCAGTAGTCGCCGTGAACGTTCTTTTTCGCAACGGGTTTGCCGCCAGAACACAGCTG
AAGCTTCGAGGGGCTCGCATCTCTCCTTCACGCGCCCGCCGCCCTACCTGAGGCCGCCATCCACGCCGGT
TGAGTCGCGTTCTGCCGCCTCCCGCCTGTGGTGCCTCCTGAACTGCGTCCGCCGTCTAGGTAAGTTTAAA
GCTCAGGTCGAGACCGGGCCTTTGTCCGGCGCTCCCTTGGAGCCTACCTAGACTCAGCCGGCTCTCCACG
CTTTGCCTGACCCTGCTTGCTCAACTCTACGTCTTTGTTTCGTTTTCTGTTCTGCGCCGTTACAGATCCA
AGCTGTGACCGGCGCCTACAAGCTGCTAGCCACCATGAAAAAGCCTGAACTCACCGCGACGTCTGTCGAG
AAGTTTCTGATCGAAAAGTTCGACAGCGTCTCCGACCTGATGCAGCTCTCGGAGGGCGAAGAATCTCGTG
CTTTCAGCTTCGATGTAGGAGGGCGTGGATATGTCCTGCGGGTAAATAGCTGCGCCGATGGTTTCTACAA
AGATCGTTATGTTTATCGGCACTTTGCATCGGCCGCGCTCCCGATTCCGGAAGTGCTTGACATTGGGGAG
TTCAGCGAGAGCCTGACCTATTGCATCTCCCGCCGTGCACAGGGTGTCACGTTGCAAGACCTGCCTGAAA
CCGAACTGCCCGCTGTTCTGCAGCCGGTCGCGGAGGCCATGGATGCGATCGCTGCGGCCGATCTTAGCCA
GACGAGCGGGTTCGGCCCATTCGGACCGCAAGGAATCGGTCAATACACTACATGGCGTGATTTCATATGC
GCGATTGCTGATCCCCATGTGTATCACTGGCAAACTGTGATGGACGACACCGTCAGTGCGTCCGTCGCGC
AGGCTCTCGATGAGCTGATGCTTTGGGCCGAGGACTGCCCCGAAGTCCGGCACCTCGTGCACGCGGATTT
CGGCTCCAACAATGTCCTGACGGACAATGGCCGCATAACAGCGGTCATTGACTGGAGCGAGGCGATGTTC
GGGGATTCCCAATACGAGGTCGCCAACATCTTCTTCTGGAGGCCGTGGTTGGCTTGTATGGAGCAGCAGA
CGCGCTACTTCGAGCGGAGGCATCCGGAGCTTGCAGGATCGCCGCGGCTCCGGGCGTATATGCTCCGCAT
TGGTCTTGACCAACTCTATCAGAGCTTGGTTGACGGCAATTTCGATGATGCAGCTTGGGCGCAGGGTCGA
TGCGACGCAATCGTCCGATCCGGAGCCGGGACTGTCGGGCGTACACAAATCGCCCGCAGAAGCGCGGCCG
TCTGGACCGATGGCTGTGTAGAAGTACTCGCCGATAGTGGAAACCGACGCCCCAGCACTCGTCCGAGGGC
AAAGGAATAGTTTTACGTATTGAGTATTTAACTAACTAAACTTGTTTATTGCAGCTTATAATGGTTACAA
ATAAAGCAATAGCATCACAAATTTCACAAATAAAGCATTTTTTTCACTGCATTCTAGTTGTGGTTTGTCC
AAACTCATCAATGTATCTTATCATGTCTGGAATTGACTCAAATGATGTCAATTAGTCTATCAGAAGCTCA
TCTGGTCTCCCTTCCGGGGGACAAGACATCCCTGTTTAATATTTAAACAGCAGTGTTCCCAAACTGGGTT
CTTATATCCCTTGCTCTGGTCAACCAGGTTGCAGGGTTTCCTGTCCTCACAGGAACGAAGTCCCTAAAGA
AACAGTGGCAGCCAGGTTTAGCCCCGGAATTGACTGGATTCCTTTTTTAGGGCCCATTGGTATGGCTTTT
TCCCCGTATCCCCCCAGGTGTCTGCAGGCTCAAAGAGCAGCGAGAAGCGTTCAGAGGAAAGCGATCCCGT
GCCACCTTCCCCGTGCCCGGGCTGTCCCCGCACGCTGCCGGCTCGGGGATGCGGGGGGAGCGCCGGACCG
GAGCGGAGCCCCGGGCGGCTCGCTGCTGCCCCCTAGCGGGGGAGGGACGTAATTACATCCCTGGGGGCTT
TGGGGGGGGGCTGTCCCTGATATCTATAACAAGAAAATATATATATAATAAGTTATCACGTAAGTAGAAC
ATGAAATAACAATATAATTATCGTATGAGTTAAATCTTAAAAGTCACGTAAAAGATAATCATGCGTCATT
TTGACTCACGCGGTCGTTATAGTTCAAAATCAGTGACACTTACCGCATTGACAAGCACGCCTCACGGGAG
CTCCAAGCGGCGACTGAGATGTCCTAAATGCACAGCGACGGATTCGCGCTATTTAGAAAGAGAGAGCAAT
ATTTCAAGAATGCATGCGTCAATTTTACGCAGACTATCTTTCTAGGGTTAATCTAGCTGCATCAGGATCA
TATCGTCGGGTCTTTTTTCCGGCTCAGTCATCGCCCAAGCTGGCGCTATCTGGGCATCGGGGAGGAAGAA
GCCCGTGCCTTTTCCCGCGAGGTTGAAGCGGCATGGAAAGAGTTTGCCGAGGATGACTGCTGCTGCATTG
ACGTTGAGCGAAAACGCACGTTTACCATGATGATTCGGGAAGGTGTGGCCATGCACGCCTTTAACGGTGA
ACTGTTCGTTCAGGCCACCTGGGATACCAGTTCGTCGCGGCTTTTCCGGACACAGTTCCGGATGGTCAGC
CCGAAGCGCATCAGCAACCCGAACAATACCGGCGACAGCCGGAACTGCCGTGCCGGTGTGCAGATTAATG
ACAGCGGTGCGGCGCTGGGATATTACGTCAGCGAGGACGGGTATCCTGGCTGGATGCCGCAGAAATGGAC
ATGGATACCCCGTGAGTTACCCGGCGGGCGCGCTTGGCGTAATCATGGTCATAGCTGTTTCCTGTGTGAA
ATTGTTATCCGCTCACAATTCCACACAACATACGAGCCGGAAGCATAAAGTGTAAAGCCTGGGGTGCCTA
ATGAGTGAGCTAACTCACATTAATTGCGTTGCGCTCACTGCCCGCTTTCCAGTCGGGAAACCTGTCGTGC
CAGCTGCATTAATGAATCGGCCAACGCGCGGGGAGAGGCGGTTTGCGTATTGGGCGCTCTTCCGCTTCCT
CGCTCACTGACTCGCTGCGCTCGGTCGTTCGGCTGCGGCGAGCGGTATCAGCTCACTCAAAGGCGGTAAT
ACGGTTATCCACAGAATCAGGGGATAACGCAGGAAAGAACATGTGAGCAAAAGGCCAGCAAAAGGCCAGG
AACCGTAAAAAGGCCGCGTTGCTGGCGTTTTTCCATAGGCTCCGCCCCCCTGACGAGCATCACAAAAATC
GACGCTCAAGTCAGAGGTGGCGAAACCCGACAGGACTATAAAGATACCAGGCGTTTCCCCCTGGAAGCTC
CCTCGTGCGCTCTCCTGTTCCGACCCTGCCGCTTACCGGATACCTGTCCGCCTTTCTCCCTTCGGGAAGC
GTGGCGCTTTCTCATAGCTCACGCTGTAGGTATCTCAGTTCGGTGTAGGTCGTTCGCTCCAAGCTGGGCT
GTGTGCACGAACCCCCCGTTCAGCCCGACCGCTGCGCCTTATCCGGTAACTATCGTCTTGAGTCCAACCC
GGTAAGACACGACTTATCGCCACTGGCAGCAGCCACTGGTAACAGGATTAGCAGAGCGAGGTATGTAGGC
GGTGCTACAGAGTTCTTGAAGTGGTGGCCTAACTACGGCTACACTAGAAGAACAGTATTTGGTATCTGCG
CTCTGCTGAAGCCAGTTACCTTCGGAAAAAGAGTTGGTAGCTCTTGATCCGGCAAACAAACCACCGCTGG
TAGCGGTGGTTTTTTTGTTTGCAAGCAGCAGATTACGCGCAGAAAAAAAGGATCTCAAGAAGATCCTTTG
ATCTTTTCTACGGGGTCTGACGCTCAGTGGAACGAAAACTCACGTTAAGGGATTTTGGTCATGAGATTAT
CAAAAAGGATCTTCACCTAGATCCTTTTAAATTAAAAATGAAGTTTTAAATCAATCTAAAGTATATATGA
GTAAACTTGGTCTGACAGTTACCAATGCTTAATCAGTGAGGCACCTATCTCAGCGATCTGTCTATTTCGT
TCATCCATAGTTGCCTGACTCCCCGTCGTGTAGATAACTACGATACGGGAGGGCTTACCATCTGGCCCCA
GTGCTGCAATGATACCGCGAGACCCACGCTCACCGGCTCCAGATTTATCAGCAATAAACCAGCCAGCCGG
AAGGGCCGAGCGCAGAAGTGGTCCTGCAACTTTATCCGCCTCCATCCAGTCTATTAATTGTTGCCGGGAA
GCTAGAGTAAGTAGTTCGCCAGTTAATAGTTTGCGCAACGTTGTTGCCATTGCTACAGGCATCGTGGTGT
CACGCTCGTCGTTTGGTATGGCTTCATTCAGCTCCGGTTCCCAACGATCAAGGCGAGTTACATGATCCCC
CATGTTGTGCAAAAAAGCGGTTAGCTCCTTCGGTCCTCCGATCGTTGTCAGAAGTAAGTTGGCCGCAGTG
TTATCACTCATGGTTATGGCAGCACTGCATAATTCTCTTACTGTCATGCCATCCGTAAGATGCTTTTCTG
TGACTGGTGAGTACTCAACCAAGTCATTCTGAGAATAGTGTATGCGGCGACCGAGTTGCTCTTGCCCGGC
GTCAATACGGGATAATACCGCGCCACATAGCAGAACTTTAAAAGTGCTCATCATTGGAAAACGTTCTTCG
GGGCGAAAACTCTCAAGGATCTTACCGCTGTTGAGATCCAGTTCGATGTAACCCACTCGTGCACCCAACT
GATCTTCAGCATCTTTTACTTTCACCAGCGTTTCTGGGTGAGCAAAAACAGGAAGGCAAAATGCCGCAAA
AAAGGGAATAAGGGCGACACGGAAATGTTGAATACTCAT
